>Addgene plasmid #201727 | pJet1.2-tHe-Tub5 | addgene full sequence | sequence record 399739 | Addgene NGS Result
GCCCCTGCAGCCGAATTATATTATTTTTGCCAAATAATTTTTAACAAAAGCTCTGAAGTCTTCTTCATTT
AAATTCTTAGATGATACTTCATCTGGAAAATTGTCCCAATTAGTAGCATCACGCTGTGAGTAAGTTCTAA
ACCATTTTTTTATTGTTGTATTATCTCTAATCTTACTACTCGATGAGTTTTCGGTATTATCTCTATTTTT
AACTTGGAGCAGGTTCCATTCATTGTTTTTTTCATCATAGTGAATAAAATCAACTGCTTTAACACTTGTG
CCTGAACACCATATCCATCCGGCGTAATACGACTCACTATAGGGAGAGCGGCCGCCAGATCTTCCGGATG
GCTCGAGTTTTTCAGCAAGATGCAATTCAAATGTCGCATAATGTGGTCATCTCGATCGGGCAGTGCGGCA
ATCAAATTGGATCAGAGTTTTGGGATCGCGTCGTCCATTCACACGCCTTACTGGACACCGATGGGACTTT
CACTTCAGCGCTTGCCACTTTTTTCCGCAACACCGATGGCCGACACGATTCGAGTCTACCTATCGGTAGT
CGACTCAAGCATTTGCAGGCCAACGCCGTGCTTATCGACATGGAAACTCGCGTGGTGGACAGGCTCCTCC
GCGGCCCGTTGGGTGATCTGTTTGACAAGCGGATGACGTTGACAGACTCCTGTGGAAGCGGGAACAACTG
GTCCACTGGACATCTGACCTACGGCCTGCAACATGAAGACACGATTTCGGAGATGCTCCGGAGAAGTGCA
GAGCCGCTTGACCAGCTGCAGTCTTTTTCAGTCCTTCACTCTATGGGCGGTGGAACTGGCAGTGGCTTGG
GTACGGCCGTGGTGAAGATGATGGCACGGGATTATGGCAAAACGGCGCGGTTGGTCAGTTGCGTTTTTCC
CGGGGATCAGGATGATGTCGTCACGTCGCCGTACAATTCTGTTCTGGCTCTGAAGGTATTGGCTGAAGAC
GCTGATAGCGTGATTAGCCTCGACAACAACGCCCTCTCCACAGTCTGTTCAAAACACGTTCTCGCCGGCC
GGCCACTTCGAAAAAGTCCTCCCGTTCCGTTCGATCAAATGAACGACTTGGTAGCCCGGATGTTGGCCGA
CCTGACCAGTTCCATTCGCTTCGGCGGCGAACTCAGTATTCCGCTGAGCGAGCTCCCCGTCCGGATGAGC
CCGTTCCCGCGGATGAAATTCCTCATACCCGGATTGAGTCCCGTGACTGGAGCGCTGCCCAATATGGAGT
CGAAGAAGATTGACCGGACCTTCTACGAAGCGTTCGAGCGACGCAATCAACTGATGGACTGCGACCCGCA
GAGGTCCGCGTACCTTGCCTGTCTCCTACTCGCTCGTGGGAAAGACATCGCGCCGTCGGACGTGCAACGG
AACGTCGATAAGATGAAGCGGTACATCCACTTCGCGCCGGGCAGTAAGGACGAGTGGGCGGTCTCACTGT
GCGGGATTCCCTCGCAGTCGCATCCACGGTCCTTCTTGACGCTGGCCAACAACGGCTGCTTCCACAAGCC
GATGCAGTGCCTGAAGGAGCGATTTGTCGCCATGTACCGTGGGCGAGCACACCTCCATCACTACCTGCTG
AACGGGATGGAGGCGGCCGATTTCGAGGCCAGCTTGGAGAGCTTGTCAGCGTTGATCAGCGACTACAGGC
AAGTTGATGCTGCCGGCGCTGTCGCAGCCAATGTGCGGGATCGTGGATACGTCGCCGTCGGCGTGGTGAA
GCCCAAGGTGAAGGCGGGCTGACAGTATCTTTCTAGAAGATCTCCTACAATATTCTCAGCTGCCATGGAA
AATCGATGTTCTTCTTTTATTCTCTCAAGATTTTCAGGCTGTATATTAAAACTTATATTAAGAACTATGC
TAACCACCTCATCAGGAACCGTTGTAGGTGGCGTGGGTTTTCTTGGCAATCGACTCTCATGAAAACTACG
AGCTAAATATTCAATATGTTCCTCTTGACCAACTTTATTCTGCATTTTTTTTGAACGAGGTTTAGAGCAA
GCTTCAGGAAACTGAGACAGGAATTTTATTAAAAATTTAAATTTTGAAGAAAGTTCAGGGTTAATAGCAT
CCATTTTTTGCTTTGCAAGTTCCTCAGCATTCTTAACAAAAGACGTCTCTTTTGACATGTTTAAAGTTTA
AACCTCCTGTGTGAAATTATTATCCGCTCATAATTCCACACATTATACGAGCCGGAAGCATAAAGTGTAA
AGCCTGGGGTGCCTAATGAGTGAGCTAACTCACATTAATTGCGTTGCGCTCACTGCCAATTGCTTTCCAG
TCGGGAAACCTGTCGTGCCAGCTGCATTAATGAATCGGCCAACGCGCGGGGAGAGGCGGTTTGCGTATTG
GGCGCTCTTCCGCTTCCTCGCTCACTGACTCGCTGCGCTCGGTCGTTCGGCTGCGGCGAGCGGTATCAGC
TCACTCAAAGGCGGTAATACGGTTATCCACAGAATCAGGGGATAACGCAGGAAAGAACATGTGAGCAAAA
GGCCAGCAAAAGGCCAGGAACCGTAAAAAGGCCGCGTTGCTGGCGTTTTTCCATAGGCTCCGCCCCCCTG
ACGAGCATCACAAAAATCGACGCTCAAGTCAGAGGTGGCGAAACCCGACAGGACTATAAAGATACCAGGC
GTTTCCCCCTGGAAGCTCCCTCGTGCGCTCTCCTGTTCCGACCCTGCCGCTTACCGGATACCTGTCCGCC
TTTCTCCCTTCGGGAAGCGTGGCGCTTTCTCATAGCTCACGCTGTAGGTATCTCAGTTCGGTGTAGGTCG
TTCGCTCCAAGCTGGGCTGTGTGCACGAACCCCCCGTTCAGCCCGACCGCTGCGCCTTATCCGGTAACTA
TCGTCTTGAGTCCAACCCGGTAAGACACGACTTATCGCCACTGGCAGCAGCCACTGGTAACAGGATTAGC
AGAGCGAGGTATGTAGGCGGTGCTACAGAGTTCTTGAAGTGGTGGCCTAACTACGGCTACACTAGAAGAA
CAGTATTTGGTATCTGCGCTCTGCTGAAGCCAGTTACCTTCGGAAAAAGAGTTGGTAGCTCTTGATCCGG
CAAACAAACCACCGCTGGTAGCGGTGGTTTTTTTGTTTGCAAGCAGCAGATTACGCGCAGAAAAAAAGGA
TCTCAAGAAGATCCTTTGATCTTTTCTACGGGGTCTGACGCTCAGTGGAACGAAAACTCACGTTAAGGGA
TTTTGGTCATGAGATTATCAAAAAGGATCTTCACCTAGATCCTTTTAAATTAAAAATGAAGTTTTAAATC
AATCTAAAGTATATATGAGTAAACTTGGTCTGACAGTTACCAATGCTTAATCAGTGAGGCACCTATCTCA
GCGATCTGTCTATTTCGTTCATCCATAGTTGCCTGACTCCCCGTCGTGTAGATAACTACGATACGGGAGG
GCTTACCATCTGGCCCCAGTGCTGCAATGATACCGCGAGACCCACGCTCACCGGCTCCAGATTTATCAGC
AATAAACCAGCCAGCCGGAAGGGCCGAGCGCAGAAGTGGTCCTGCAACTTTATCCGCCTCCATCCAGTCT
ATTAATTGTTGCCGGGAAGCTAGAGTAAGTAGTTCGCCAGTTAATAGTTTGCGCAACGTTGTTGCCATTG
CTACAGGCATCGTGGTGTCACGCTCGTCGTTTGGTATGGCTTCATTCAGCTCCGGTTCCCAACGATCAAG
GCGAGTTACATGATCCCCCATGTTGTGCAAAAAAGCGGTTAGCTCCTTCGGTCCTCCGATCGTTGTCAGA
AGTAAGTTGGCCGCAGTGTTATCACTCATGGTTATGGCAGCACTGCATAATTCTCTTACTGTCATGCCAT
CCGTAAGATGCTTTTCTGTGACTGGTGAGTACTCAACCAAGTCATTCTGAGAATAGTGTATGCGGCGACC
GAGTTGCTCTTGCCCGGCGTCAATACGGGATAATACCGCGCCACATAGCAGAACTTTAAAAGTGCTCATC
ATTGGAAAACGTTCTTCGGGGCGAAAACTCTCAAGGATCTTACCGCTGTTGAGATCCAGTTCGATGTAAC
CCACTCGTGCACCCAACTGATCTTCAGCATCTTTTACTTTCACCAGCGTTTCTGGGTGAGCAAAAACAGG
AAGGCAAAATGCCGCAAAAAAGGGAATAAGGGCGACACGGAAATGTTGAATACTCATACTCTTCCTTTTT
CAATATTATTGAAGCATTTATCAGGGTTATTGTCTCATGAGCGGATACATATTTGAATGTATTTAGAAAA
ATAAACAAATAGGGGTTCCGCGCACATTTCCCCGAAAAGTGCCACCTGACGTCTAAGAAACCATTATTAT
CATGACATTAACCTATAAAAATAGGCGTATCACGAGGCC
Features (pLannotate 1.2.2; 8 found; start..end, strand, type, name):
    305..323     +  promoter       T7 promoter: promoter for bacteriophage T7 RNA polymerase
   1775..2158    -  CDS            eco47IR (fragment): T2E7_ECOLX - Protein predicted: Swiss-Prot protein existence level 4. Recognizes the double-stranded sequence GGWCC and cleaves after G-1. From Escherichia coli.
   2211..2241    -  promoter       lac UV5 promoter: E. coli lac promoter with an "up" mutation
   2256..2277    -  protein_bind   CAP binding site: CAP binding activates transcription in the presence of cAMP. E. coli catabolite activator protein
   2302..2385    -  CDS            lacI (fragment): lac repressor; lacI; The lac repressor binds to the lac operator to inhibit transcription in E. coli. This inhibition can be relieved by adding lactose or isopropyl-β-D-thiogalactopyranoside (IPTG).
   2568..3156    -  rep_origin     ori: high-copy-number ColE1/pMB1/pBR322/pUC origin of replication
   3327..4187    -  CDS            AmpR: β-lactamase; bla; confers resistance to ampicillin, carbenicillin, and related antibiotics
   4188..4292    -  promoter       AmpR promoter: bla
