[The description below was written by a language model from this plasmid's Addgene catalogue record and pLannotate feature annotations shown in this document.]
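Description:
pJet1.2-tHe-Tub5 is a bacterial cloning plasmid of 4,379 bp that holds the coding sequence for Tub5, an epsilon-tubulin from the tardigrade Hypsibius exemplaris. It is built on the commercial pJET1.2 PCR-cloning backbone of about 3 kb. The plasmid replicates in E. coli from a high-copy ColE1/pUC-type origin and is selected with ampicillin through a β-lactamase gene driven by its own bla promoter.

The insert is recorded as 1,392 bp. The automated feature table does not annotate it, but the unannotated stretch between the T7 promoter and the eco47IR fragment is where it evidently sits. This layout reflects the backbone's positive-selection design. The cloning site lies within the eco47IR gene, which encodes a restriction endonuclease that is lethal to the host and is expressed from a lac UV5 promoter. A CAP binding site and a residual lacI fragment lie adjacent to that promoter. Inserting a PCR product disrupts the toxic gene, so mainly recombinant clones survive, which is consistent with only a fragment of eco47IR being detected downstream of the insert region. The T7 promoter beside the cloning site could support in vitro transcription of the insert, although the record does not state the insert's orientation relative to it.

No eukaryotic promoter, tag or reporter is annotated, so the plasmid appears to be a storage and sequencing clone. It would most likely serve as a template for subcloning the Tub5 sequence rather than as an expression vector. It was deposited with a study on the phylogenetic and functional characterisation of tardigrade tubulins.
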