Addgene plasmid #201727: pJet1.2-tHe-Tub5
Purpose: Tardigrade (Hypsibius exemplaris) epsilon-tubulin Tub5
Depositing lab: Stanislav Vinopal. Depositing organization: Jan Evangelista Purkyne University in Usti nad Labem. Publication: Phylogenetic and functional characterization of water bears (Tardigrada) tubulins. Novotna Floriancicova K, Baltzis A, Smejkal J, Czernekova M, Kaczmarek L, Maly J, Notredame C, Vinopal S. Sci Rep. 2023 Mar 30;13(1):5194. doi: 10.1038/s41598-023-31992-z. PubMed 36997657.
Backbone
  Vector backbone: pJet1.2
  Backbone manufacturer: Thermo Fischer Scientific
  Backbone size w/o insert (bp): 2974
  Total vector size (bp): 4379
Growth in bacteria
  Bacterial resistance: Ampicillin, 100 μg/mL
  Growth temperature: 37°C
  Growth strain: DH5alpha
  Copy number: High Copy
Gene/Insert
  Gene/Insert name: Tub5
  Species: Hypsibius exemplaris
  Insert size (bp): 1392
  GenBank ID: OQ282848
  Cloning method: TOPO Cloning
  Sequencing primers: 5′ pJET1.2 Forward Sequencing Primer (5'-CGACTCACTATAGGGAGAGCGGC-3'); 3′ pJET1.2 Reverse Sequencing Primer (5'-AAGAACATCGATTTTCCATGGCAG-3')
Terms and licenses: Academic/Nonprofit Terms; Industry Terms: Not Available to Industry
How to cite: pJet1.2-tHe-Tub5 was a gift from Stanislav Vinopal (Addgene plasmid # 201727 ; http://n2t.net/addgene:201727 ; RRID:Addgene_201727)
